>Addgene plasmid #234808 | p3HB2ALuc | addgene full sequence | sequence record 469825 | Addgene NGS Result
CCCAGAAACGCTGGTGAAAGTAAAAGATGCTGAAGATCAGTTGGGTGCACGAGTGGGTTACATCGAACTG
GATCTCAACAGCGGTAAGATCCTTGAGAGTTTTCGCCCCGAAGAACGTTTTCCAATGATGAGCACTTTTA
AAGTTCTGCTATGTGGCGCGGTATTATCCCGTATTGACGCCGGGCAAGAGCAACTCGGTCGCCGCATACA
CTATTCTCAGAATGACTTGGTTGAGTACTCACCAGTCACAGAAAAGCATCTTACGGATGGCATGACAGTA
AGAGAATTATGCAGTGCTGCCATAACCATGAGTGATAACACTGCGGCCAACTTACTTCTGACAACGATCG
GAGGACCGAAGGAGCTAACCGCTTTTTTGCACAACATGGGGGATCATGTAACTCGCCTTGATCGTTGGGA
ACCGGAGCTGAATGAAGCCATACCAAACGACGAGCGTGACACCACGATGCCTGTAGCAATGGCAACAACG
TTGCGCAAACTATTAACTGGCGAACTACTTACTCTAGCTTCCCGGCAACAATTAATAGACTGGATGGAGG
CGGATAAAGTTGCAGGACCACTTCTGCGCTCGGCCCTTCCGGCTGGCTGGTTTATTGCTGATAAATCTGG
AGCCGGTGAGCGTGGGTCTCGCGGTATCATTGCAGCACTGGGGCCAGATGGTAAGCCCTCCCGTATCGTA
GTTATCTACACGACGGGGAGTCAGGCAACTATGGATGAACGAAATAGACAGATCGCTGAGATAGGTGCCT
CACTGATTAAGCATTGGTAACTGTCAGACCAAGTTTACTCATATATACTTTAGATTGATTTAAAACTTCA
TTTTTAATTTAAAAGGATCTAGGTGAAGATCCTTTTTGATAATCTCATGACCAAAATCCCTTAACGTGAG
TTTTCGTTCCACTGAGCGTCAGACCCCGTAGAAAAGATCAAAGGATCTTCTTGAGATCCTTTTTTTCTGC
GCGTAATCTGCTGCTTGCAAACAAAAAAACCACCGCTACCAGCGGTGGTTTGTTTGCCGGATCAAGAGCT
ACCAACTCTTTTTCCGAAGGTAACTGGCTTCAGCAGAGCGCAGATACCAAATACTGTTCTTCTAGTGTAG
CCGTAGTTAGGCCACCACTTCAAGAACTCTGTAGCACCGCCTACATACCTCGCTCTGCTAATCCTGTTAC
CAGTGGCTGCTGCCAGTGGCGATAAGTCGTGTCTTACCGGGTTGGACTCAAGACGATAGTTACCGGATAA
GGCGCAGCGGTCGGGCTGAACGGGGGGTTCGTGCACACAGCCCAGCTTGGAGCGAACGACCTACACCGAA
CTGAGATACCTACAGCGTGAGCTATGAGAAAGCGCCACGCTTCCCGAAGGGAGAAAGGCGGACAGGTATC
CGGTAAGCGGCAGGGTCGGAACAGGAGAGCGCACGAGGGAGCTTCCAGGGGGAAACGCCTGGTATCTTTA
TAGTCCTGTCGGGTTTCGCCACCTCTGACTTGAGCGTCGATTTTTGTGATGCTCGTCAGGGGGGCGGAGC
CTATGGAAAAACGCCAGCAACGCGGCCTTTTTACGGTTCCTGGCCTTTTGCTGGCCTTTTGCTCACATGT
TCTTTCCTGCGTTATCCCCTGATTCTGTGGATAACCGTATTACCGCCTTTGAGTGAGCTGATACCGCTCG
CCGCAGCCGAACGACCGAGCGCAGCGAGTCAGTGAGCGAGGAAGCGGAAGAGCGCCCAATACGCAAACCG
CCTCTCCCCGCGCGTTGGCCGATTCATTAATGCAGCTGGCACGACAGGTTTCCCGACTGGAAAGCGGGCA
GTGAGCGCAACGCAATTAATGTGAGTTAGCTCACTCATTAGGCACCCCAGGCTTTACACTTTATGCTTCC
GGCTCGTATGTTGTGTGGAATTGTGAGCGGATAACAATTTCACACAGGAAACAGCTATGACCATGATTAC
GCCAAGCTCTAGCTAGAGGTCGACGGTATACAGACATGATAAGATACATTGATGAGTTTGGACAAACCAC
AACTAGAATGCAGTGAAAAAAATGCTTTATTTGTGAAATTTGTGATGCTATTGCTTTATTTGTAACCATT
ATAAGCTGCAATAAACAAGTTGGGGTGGGCGAAGAACTCCAGCATGAGATCCCCGCGCTGGAGGATCATC
CAGCCGGCGTCCCGGAAAACGATTCCGAAGCCCAACCTTTCATAGAAGGCGGCGGTGGAATCGAAATCTC
GTGATGGCAGGTTGGGCGTCGCTTGGTCGGTCATTTCGAACCCCAGAGTCCCGCTCAGAAGAACTCGTCA
AGAAGGCGATAGAAGGCGATGCGCTGCGAATCGGGAGCGGCGATACCGTAAAGCACGAGGAAGCGGTCAG
CCCATTCGCCGCCAAGCTCTTCAGCAATATCACGGGTAGCCAACGCTATGTCCTGATAGCGGTCCGCCAC
ACCCAGCCGGCCACAGTCGATGAATCCAGAAAAGCGGCCATTTTCCACCATGATATTCGGCAAGCAGGCA
TCGCCATGGGTCACGACGAGATCCTCGCCGTCGGGCATGCGCGCCTTGAGCCTGGCGAACAGTTCGGCTG
GCGCGAGCCCCTGATGCTCTTCGTCCAGATCATCCTGATCGACAAGACCGGCTTCCATCCGAGTACGTGC
TCGCTCGATGCGATGTTTCGCTTGGTGGTCGAATGGGCAGGTAGCCGGATCAAGCGTATGCAGCCGCCGC
ATTGCATCAGCCATGATGGATACTTTCTCGGCAGGAGCAAGGTGAGATGACAGGAGATCCTGCCCCGGCA
CTTCGCCCAATAGCAGCCAGTCCCTTCCCGCTTCAGTGACAACGTCGAGCACAGCTGCGCAAGGAACGCC
CGTCGTGGCCAGCCACGATAGCCGCGCTGCCTCGTCCTGCAGTTCATTCAGGGCACCGGACAGGTCGGTC
TTGACAAAAAGAACCGGGCGCCCCTGCGCTGACAGCCGGAACACGGCGGCATCAGAGCAGCCGATTGTCT
GTTGTGCCCAGTCATAGCCGAATAGCCTCTCCACCCAAGCGGCCGGAGAACCTGCGTGCAATCCATCTTG
TTCAATCATGCGAAACGATCCTCATCCTGTCTCTTGATCAGATCCGAAAATGGATATACAAGCTCCCGGG
AGCTTTTTGCAAAAGCCTAGGCCTCCAAAAAAGCCTCCTCACTACTTCTGGAATAGCTCAGAGGCAGAGG
CGGCCTCGGCCTCTGCATAAATAAAAAAAATTAGTCAGCCATGGGGCGGAGAATGGGCGGAACTGGGCGG
AGTTAGGGGCGGGATGGGCGGAGTTAGGGGCGGGACTATGGTTGCTGACTAATTGAGATGCATGCTTTGC
ATACTTCTGCCTGCTGGGGAGCCTGGGGACTTTCCACACCTGGTTGCTGACTAATTGAGATGCATGCTTT
GCATACTTCTGCCTGCTGGGGAGCCTGGGGACTTTCCACACCCTAACTGACACACATTCCACAGAATTAA
TTCGCGTTAAATTTTTGTTAAATCAGCTCATTTTTTAACCAATAGGCCGAAATCGGCAAAATCCCTTATA
AATCAAAAGAATAGACCGAGATAGGGT
[37 nt withheld, positions 3598-3634]
AAAGAACGTGGACTCCAACGTCAAAGG
[49 nt withheld, positions 3662-3710]
T
[91 nt withheld, positions 3712-3802]
G
[124 nt withheld, positions 3804-3927]
GGGGATACCCCCTAGAGCCCCAGCTGGTTCTTTCCGCCTCAGAAGCCATAGAGCCCACCGCATCCCCAGC
ATGCCTGCTATTGTCTTCCCAATCCTCCCCCTTGCTGTCCTGCCCCACCCCACCCCCCAGAATAGAATGA
CACCTACTCAGACAATGCGATGCAATTTCCTCATTTTATTAGGAAAGGACAGTGGGAGTGGCACCTTCCA
GGGTCAAGGAAGGCACGGGGGAGGGGCAAACAACAGATGGCTGGCAACTAGAAGGCACAGTCGAGGCTGA
TCAGCGAGCTCTAGCATTTAGGTGACACTATAGAATAGGGCCAAGCTTTTAATTAATCTAGAGGCGCGCC
GATTACTGCTCGTTCTTCAGCACGCGCTCCACGAAGCTCTTGATGTACTTACCCATTTCATCTGGAGCGT
CCTCCTGGAGGAAGTGGAGGCCCTTCACCTTCACGAACTCGGTGTTAGGGAACTTCTTAGCTCCCTCGAC
AATAGCGTTGGAAAAGAACCCAGGGTCGGACTCGATGAACAGCTTAGGCAGATCGTCGCTGGCCCGAAGG
TAGGCGTTGTAGTTGCGGACAATCTGGACGACGTCGGGCTTGCCTCCCTTAACGAGAGGGATCTCGCGAG
GCCAGGAGAGGGTAGGCCGTCTAACCTCGCCCTTCTCCTTGAATGGCTCCAGGTAGGCAGCGAACTCCTC
AGGCTCCAGTTTCCGCATGATCTTGCTTGGGAGCACGGTCTCGACGAAGAAGTTATTCTCAAGCACCATT
TTCTCGCCCTCTTCGCTCTTGATCAGGGCGATATCCTCCTCGATGTCAGGCCACTCGTCCCAGGACTCGA
TCACGTCCACGACACTCTCCATATGGACGATGGCCTTGATCCTGTCTTGGTGCTCGTAGGCGTAGTGAAA
GGCCAGAGCAGCCCCCCAGTCGTGGCCCACAAAGATGATTTTCTTTGGAAGGTTCAGCAGCTCGAACCAA
GCGGTGAGGTACTTGTAGTGATCCAGGAGGCGATATGAGCCATTCCCGCTCTTGCCGGACTTACCCATTC
CGATCAGATCAGGGATGATGCATCTAGCCACGGGCTCGATGTGAGGCACGACGTGCCTCCACAGGTAGCT
GGAGGTAGCGTTACCATGCAGAAAAATCACGGCGTTCTCGGCGTGCTTCTCGGAATCATAGTAGTTGATG
AAGGAGTCCAGCACGTTCATTTGCTTGCAGCGAGCCCACCACTGAGGCCCAGTGATCATGCGTTTGCGTT
GCTCGGGGTCGTACACCTTGGAAGCCATGCCTGCAGGTGCCAGCAGTGAGTCATTTGTACTACAATTCCT
CCCTTGTGAATCAATGTTATCGCTAGGCACAGTACCTTGATGGCCCACAAAGTCTTCCGTGCCTGGGAGG
TCTTCACACAGCAGTTTATTTTCTTTCTCCTGTTCCACGTGATATCCACTCTGCTCCCCTGTGTTGCCGT
TGCTGGAGTAGCCATTCCCATAGGCCTTCAAAGAAGACCTGCGCAGGCACAGAAGCTCCTGGAAGGCAAT
CCTGAAATCTGGGCTCCGGCAGTAGATAAGGGGATTGAAACCAGAATTGACATAGCCTATCCAATTTAGG
AGGATGTAAACTTCCTTACGGATGAGGTTATCCTGGATCACATGCACAATGTTAACGATGAAGAAGGGCA
GCCAGCAGAGGGTGAAAGTGCCCATGATGATGCCTAACGTCTTGAGGGCTTTGTGCTCCTTCAAGCAGAA
CTTGGAAGATCTGCGGAGTCCATGCCCCGTCCGCCCATCCTGCTCCACCTGGCTAAGGTTCTGGACATGG
AAGCGGCCCTCAGATTTGTCAATCTTCTGGAGCTGCCTTTTGGCCTCCTGAAAGACCCTGGAGTAGACGA
AGACCATGATCACCAGGGGAACGTAGAAGGACACGATGGAAGAGGCAATGGCATAGGCTTGGTTCGTGAA
GAAGTCACAGCAGGTCTCATTGGCATAGCAGTTGATGGCTTCCTGGTGGGTGGCCCGGTACCAGTGCATC
TGAATGGGCAAGAAGGAGGTAAGGCCTGACACAATCCACACCATCAGAATGATCACCCGGGCCTTATTCT
TGGTCAGCAGGCTCTGGTACTTGAAAGGTGAAGTAATGGCAAAGTAGCGATCCACTGCGATCACGCACAG
GGTCTCAATGCTGGCCGTGACGCACAGCACATCAATGGAAGTCCAAAACTCGCACCAGAAGTTGCCAAAA
GTCCACATTTTCATAAGAATATGGGCGGCCCCAAAGGGCACCACTGCCAGGCCCATGACCAGATCAGCAC
AGGCCAGTGAAGTGATGAAGTAGTTGGTGACCGTCTGCAGACGCTCGAACTTGGCAATGGCTGTGATGAC
CAGCACATTGCCAAACACGATGGCCAGGACGATGAGAGACATGACGATGCCCATGCCCACCACCCACACC
TCGTCCCTTTGCTGCGTGACGTCGTGGTCCGGCGCATGGCTTCTATTGGGTGCCAGCAAGAAGGCGCTGC
CGTTCCCGGGTTGCCCATCAGCGTAATCTGGAACATCGTATGGGTAAGCGTAATCTGGAACATCGTATGG
GTAAGCGTAATCTGGAACATCGTATGGGTACGCCATGGTGGTGCGATCGCAGAATTCCAGCTTGGGTCTC
CCTATAGTGAGTCGTATTAATTTCGATAAGCCAGTAAGCAGTGGGTTCTCTAGTTAGCCAGAGAGCTCTG
CTTATATAGACCTCCCACCGTACACGCCTACCGCCCATTTGCGTCAATGGGGCGGAGTTGTTACGACATT
TTGGAAAGTCCCGTTGATTTTGGTGCCAAAACAAACTCCCATTGACGTCAATGGGGTGGAGACTTGGAAA
TCCCCGTGAGTCAAACCGCTATCCACGCCCATTGATGTACTGCCAAAACCGCATCACCATGGTAATAGCG
ATGACTAATACGTAGATGTACTGCCAAGTAGGAAAGTCCCATAAGGTCATGTACTGGGCATAATGCCAGG
CGGGCCATTTACCGTCATTGACGTCAATAGGGGGCGTACTTGGCATATGATACACTTGATGTACTGCCAA
GTGGGCAGTTTACCGTAAATACTCCACCCATTGACGTCAATGGAAAGTCCCTATTGGCGTTACTATGGGA
ACATACGTCATTATTGACGTCAATGGGCGGGGGTCGTTGGGCGGTCAGCCAGGCGGGCCATTTACCGTAA
GTTATGTAACGCGGAACTCCATATATGGGCTATGAACTAATGACCCCGTAATTGATTACTATTAATAACT
AGTCAATAATCAATGTCAACGCGTATATCTGGCCCGTACATCGCGAAGCAGCGCAAAACGCCTAACCCTA
AGCAGATTCTTCATGCAATTGTCGGTCAAGCCTTGCCTTGTTGTAGCTTAAATTTTGCTCGCGCACTACT
CAGCGACCTCCAACACACAAGCAGGGAGCAGATACTGGCTTAACTATGCGGCATCAGAGCAGATTGTACT
GAGAGTGCACCATAGGGGATCGGGAGATCTCCCGATCCGTCGACGTCAGGTGGCACTTTTCGGGGAAATG
TGCGCGGAACCCCTATTTGTTTATTTTTCTAAATACATTCAAATATGTATCCGCTCATGAGACAATAACC
CTGATAAATGCTTCAATAATATTGAAAAAGGAAGAGTATGAGTATTCAACATTTCCGTGTCGCCCTTATT
CCCTTTTTTGCGGCATTTTGCCTTCCTGTTTTTGCTCA
Features (pLannotate 1.2.2; 25 found; start..end, strand, type, name):
    961..1549    +  rep_origin     ori: high-copy-number ColE1/pMB1/pBR322/pUC origin of replication
   1732..1824    +  CDS            lacI (fragment): lac repressor; lacI; The lac repressor binds to the lac operator to inhibit transcription in E. coli. This inhibition can be relieved by adding lactose or isopropyl-β-D-thiogalactopyranoside (IPTG).
   1837..1858    +  protein_bind   CAP binding site: CAP binding activates transcription in the presence of cAMP. E. coli catabolite activator protein
   1873..1903    +  promoter       lac promoter: promoter for the E. coli lac operon
   1911..1927    +  protein_bind   lac operator: The lac repressor binds to the lac operator to inhibit transcription in E. coli. This inhibition can be relieved by adding lactose or isopropyl-β-D-thiogalactopyranoside (IPTG). lac repressor encoded by lacI
   2000..2121    -  polyA_signal   SV40 poly(A) signal: SV40 polyadenylation signal
   2116..2274    -  CDS            ble (fragment): BLE_KLEPN - Experimental evidence at protein level: Swiss-Prot protein existence level 1. Binding protein with a strong affinity to the bleomycin family of antibiotics. Binds to CL990; an antimitotic-antibiotic compound. From Klebsiella pneumoniae.
   2298..3089    -  CDS            neo: KKA2_KLEPN - Also known as kan, nptII. Experimental evidence at protein level: Swiss-Prot protein existence level 1. Resistance to kanamycin, neomycin, paromomycin, ribostamycin, butirosin and gentamicin B. From Klebsiella pneumoniae.
   3156..3485    -  promoter       SV40 promoter: SV40 enhancer and early promoter
   3499..3927    -  rep_origin     f1 ori (sequence partly withheld): f1 bacteriophage origin of replication; arrow indicates direction of (+) strand synthesis
   3948..3969    -  promoter       SV40 promoter (fragment): SV40 enhancer and early promoter
   3973..4197    -  polyA_signal   bGH poly(A) signal: bovine growth hormone polyadenylation signal
   4223..4241    +  promoter       SP6 promoter: promoter for bacteriophage SP6 RNA polymerase
   4280..5215    -  CDS            hRluc: Renilla luciferase human codon-optimized
   5228..6463    -  CDS            ADRB2: ADRB2_HUMAN - Also known as ADRB2R, B2AR. Experimental evidence at protein level: Swiss-Prot protein existence level 1. Beta-adrenergic receptors mediate the catecholamine-induced activation of adenylate cyclase through the action of G proteins. The beta-2-adrenergic receptor binds epinephrine with an approximately 30- fold greater affinity than it does norepinephrine. From Homo sapiens (Human).
   6467..6493    -  CDS            3xHA (fragment): three tandem HA epitope tags
   6504..6520    -  CDS            3xHA (fragment): three tandem HA epitope tags
   6531..6547    -  CDS            3xHA (fragment): three tandem HA epitope tags
   6588..6606    -  promoter       T7 promoter: promoter for bacteriophage T7 RNA polymerase
   6622..6655    -  LTR            5' LTR (truncated) (fragment): truncated 5' long terminal repeat (LTR) from HIV-1
   6651..6854    -  promoter       CMV promoter: human cytomegalovirus (CMV) immediate early promoter
   6855..7234    -  enhancer       CMV enhancer: human cytomegalovirus immediate early enhancer
   7389..7441    +  misc_feature   bom (fragment): basis of mobility region from pBR322
   7500..7604    +  promoter       AmpR promoter: bla
   7605..790     +  CDS            AmpR (across the origin): β-lactamase; bla; confers resistance to ampicillin, carbenicillin, and related antibiotics
