[The description below was written by a language model from this plasmid's Addgene catalogue record and pLannotate feature annotations shown in this document.]
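Description:
p3HB2ALuc is a pcDNA3-based mammalian expression plasmid of about 7.7 kb that encodes the human β2-adrenergic receptor (ADRB2) fused to a triple HA epitope at its N terminus and to the Renilla luciferase variant RLuc8 at its C terminus. The record lists no mutations in the receptor. The annotation software labels the luciferase as a human codon-optimised Renilla luciferase, and it detects the 3xHA tag as three short fragments immediately upstream of the receptor coding sequence. The fusion reading frame is driven by the human cytomegalovirus immediate early enhancer and promoter and terminated by the bovine growth hormone polyadenylation signal. T7 and SP6 phage promoters flank the insert, as is usual for this backbone. A short match to a truncated HIV-1 LTR next to the CMV promoter is most likely an annotation artefact, not a functional viral element.

In E. coli the plasmid replicates at high copy from a ColE1/pUC-type origin and is selected with ampicillin through the β-lactamase gene. An f1 origin is also present. For mammalian cells, an SV40 early promoter drives a neomycin phosphotransferase cassette with an SV40 polyadenylation signal, which would allow G418 selection of stable transfectants.

A receptor carrying a C-terminal luciferase is the typical energy donor in bioluminescence resonance energy transfer assays. The associated publication concerns the receptor specificity of non-visual arrestins, which fits use of this construct to monitor arrestin recruitment to the receptor in living cells, although the record does not state the application explicitly. The extracellular HA tags provide a way to detect the receptor or measure its surface expression.
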