Addgene plasmid #234808: p3HB2ALuc
Depositing lab: Vsevolod Gurevich. Publication: Manipulation of very few receptor discriminator residues greatly enhances receptor specificity of non-visual arrestins. Gimenez LE, Vishnivetskiy SA, Baameur F, Gurevich VV. J Biol Chem. 2012 Aug 24;287(35):29495-505. doi: 10.1074/jbc.M112.366674. Epub 2012 Jul 11. PubMed 22787152.
Backbone
  Vector backbone: pcDNA3
  Vector type: Mammalian Expression
Growth in bacteria
  Bacterial resistance: Ampicillin, 100 μg/mL
  Growth temperature: 37°C
  Growth strain: DH5alpha
  Copy number: High Copy
Gene/Insert
  Gene/Insert name: B2-adrenergic receptor
  Species: H. sapiens (human)
  Mutation: none
  Tag / fusion protein: 3xHA (N terminal on insert); RLuc8 (C terminal on insert)
  Cloning method: Restriction Enzyme; 5′ cloning site Unknown (unknown if destroyed)
How to cite: p3HB2ALuc was a gift from Vsevolod Gurevich (Addgene plasmid # 234808 ; http://n2t.net/addgene:234808 ; RRID:Addgene_234808)
